Addgene plasmid #127194: RP1B FUS 1-163 QQ4xSS #1
Purpose: Protein expression for affinity purification
Depositing lab: Nicolas Fawzi. Depositing organization: Brown University. Publication: Molecular interactions underlying liquid-liquid phase separation of the FUS low-complexity domain. Murthy AC, Dignon GL, Kan Y, Zerze GH, Parekh SH, Mittal J, Fawzi NL. Nat Struct Mol Biol. 2019 Jul;26(7):637-648. doi: 10.1038/s41594-019-0250-x. Epub 2019 Jul 1. PubMed 31270472.
Backbone
  Vector backbone: RP1B
  Vector type: Bacterial Expression
Growth in bacteria
  Bacterial resistance: Kanamycin, 50 μg/mL
  Growth temperature: 37°C
  Growth strain: DH5alpha
  Copy number: High Copy
Gene/Insert
  Gene/Insert name: FUS 1-163 QQ4xSS #1 (alt name: FUS LC QQ4xSS #1)
  Species: H. sapiens (human)
  Mutation: QQ4xSS #1: Q27S, Q28S, Q93S, Q94S, Q132S, Q133S, Q157S, Q158S
  Entrez Gene: FUS (a.k.a. ALS6, ETM4, FUS1, HNRNPP2, POMP75, TLS, altFUS)
  Tag / fusion protein: hexahistidine (N terminal on backbone)
  Cloning method: Restriction Enzyme; 5′ cloning site NdeI (destroyed during cloning); 3′ cloning site XhoI (not destroyed)
  Sequencing primers: 5′ T7; 3′ T7 term
Terms and licenses: Academic/Nonprofit Terms; Industry Terms: Not Available to Industry
How to cite: RP1B FUS 1-163 QQ4xSS #1 was a gift from Nicolas Fawzi (Addgene plasmid # 127194 ; http://n2t.net/addgene:127194 ; RRID:Addgene_127194)
