[The description below was written by a language model from this plasmid's Addgene catalogue record and pLannotate feature annotations shown in this document.]
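Description:
RP1B FUS 1-163 QQ4xSS #1 is a bacterial expression plasmid of about 5.8 kb, built on the RP1B backbone, for producing a mutant form of the human FUS low-complexity domain in E. coli and recovering it by affinity purification. The backbone has a pET-like layout. It carries a ColE1/pMB1-type origin with the adjacent bom and rop elements, an f1 phage origin, and an aminoglycoside phosphotransferase gene that confers kanamycin resistance. The catalogue lists the plasmid as high copy, although the annotated rop gene is normally associated with reduced copy number. Short tetracycline-resistance fragments in the feature table appear to be pBR322-derived remnants rather than a working marker.

Expression is driven by a T7 promoter followed by a lac operator and the strong T7 gene 10 ribosome binding site. A plasmid-borne lacI gene under its own promoter supplies repressor, so transcription requires a host that provides T7 RNA polymerase and is induced with IPTG. A T7 terminator closes the cassette. The open reading frame begins with a backbone-encoded N-terminal hexahistidine tag; the short match to a composite His/TEV tag annotated here probably reflects this region, though the record does not explicitly state a protease cleavage site. The insert encodes FUS residues 1-163, cloned between NdeI (destroyed) and XhoI. Four glutamine pairs are changed to serine: Q27S/Q28S, Q93S/Q94S, Q132S/Q133S and Q157S/Q158S. A His-tag fragment and a T7 gene 10-like fragment annotated downstream of the insert are likely untranslated vector sequence, but the record does not confirm this.

The associated study concerns the molecular interactions underlying liquid-liquid phase separation of the FUS low-complexity domain. This variant presumably serves to test the contribution of glutamine residues to that behaviour.
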