Features (pLannotate 1.2.2; 20 found; start..end, strand, type, name):
    136..154     +  promoter       T7 promoter: promoter for bacteriophage T7 RNA polymerase
    155..179     +  protein_bind   lac operator: The lac repressor binds to the lac operator to inhibit transcription in E. coli. This inhibition can be relieved by adding lactose or isopropyl-β-D-thiogalactopyranoside (IPTG). lac repressor encoded by lacI
    194..216     +  RBS            RBS: efficient ribosome binding site from bacteriophage T7 gene 10 (Olins and Rangwala, 1989)
    241..257     +  CDS            capTEV™ (fragment): composite tag for in vivo biotinylation, TEV protease cleavage, and 6xHis tagging
    280..768     +  CDS            FUS (fragment): FUS_HUMAN - Also known as TLS. Experimental evidence at protein level: Swiss-Prot protein existence level 1. DNA/RNA-binding protein that plays a role in various cellular processes such as transcription regulation, RNA splicing, RNA transport, DNA repair and damage response (PubMed:27731383). Binds to nascent pre-mRNAs and acts as a molecular mediator between RNA polymerase II and U1 small nuclear ribonucleoprotein thereby coupling transcription and splicing (PubMed:26124092). Binds also its own pre- mRNA and autoregulates its expression; this autoregulation mechanism is mediated by non-sense-
    782..799     +  CDS            9xHis (fragment): 9xHis affinity tag
    809..858     +  CDS            SET1 (fragment): solubility-enhancement tag derived from T7 phage gene 10B
    866..913     +  terminator     T7 terminator: transcription terminator for bacteriophage T7 RNA polymerase
    950..1378    +  rep_origin     f1 ori (sequence partly withheld): f1 bacteriophage origin of replication; arrow indicates direction of (+) strand synthesis
   1431..1488    +  promoter       AmpR promoter (fragment): bla
   1497..2312    -  CDS            KanR: aminoglycoside phosphotransferase; aph(3')-Ia; confers resistance to kanamycin in bacteria or G418 (Geneticin®) in eukaryotes
   2434..3022    +  rep_origin     ori: high-copy-number ColE1/pMB1/pBR322/pUC origin of replication
   3208..3347    -  misc_feature   bom: basis of mobility region from pBR322
   3449..3640    -  CDS            rop: Rop protein, which maintains plasmids at low copy number; rop
   3657..4037    +  CDS            YPB1_ECOLX: Protein predicted: Swiss-Prot protein existence level 4. From Escherichia coli.
   4109..4400    -  CDS            TcR (fragment): tetracycline efflux protein; tet; confers resistance to tetracycline
   4415..4436    -  protein_bind   CAP binding site: CAP binding activates transcription in the presence of cAMP. E. coli catabolite activator protein
   4449..5531    -  CDS            lacI: lac repressor; lacI; The lac repressor binds to the lac operator to inhibit transcription in E. coli. This inhibition can be relieved by adding lactose or isopropyl-β-D-thiogalactopyranoside (IPTG).
   5532..5609    -  promoter       lacI promoter: lacI
   5617..114     -  CDS            TcR (fragment) (across the origin): tetracycline efflux protein; tet; confers resistance to tetracycline
>Addgene plasmid #127194 | RP1B FUS 1-163 QQ4xSS #1 | addgene full sequence | sequence record 246048 | Addgene NGS Result
AGCCCGAAGTGGCGAGCCCGATCTTCCCCATCGGTGATGTCGGCGATATAGGCGCCAGCAACCGCACCTG
TGGCGCCGGTGATGCCGGCCACGATGCGTCCGGCGTAGAGGATCGAGATCTCGATCCCGCGAAATTAATA
CGACTCACTATAGGGGAATTGTGAGCGGATAACAATTCCCCTCTAGAAATAATTTTGTTTAACTTTAAGA
AGGAGATATACCATGGGCTCTGATAAAATTCATCATCATCATCATCACGAAAATCTTTATTTTCAAGGTA
TGGCCTCAAACGATTATACCCAACAAGCAACCCAAAGCTATGGGGCCTACCCCACCCAGCCCGGGCAGGG
CTATTCCAGCAGCAGCAGTCAGCCCTACGGACAGCAGAGTTACAGTGGTTATAGCCAGTCCACGGACACT
TCAGGCTATGGCCAGAGCAGCTATTCTTCTTATGGCCAGAGCCAGAACACAGGCTATGGAACTCAGTCAA
CTCCCCAGGGATATGGCTCGACTGGCGGCTATGGCAGTAGCCAGAGCTCCCAATCGTCTTACGGGAGCAG
CTCCTCCTATCCTGGCTATGGCCAGCAGCCAGCTCCCAGCAGCACCTCGGGAAGTTACGGTAGCAGTTCT
CAGAGCAGCAGCTATGGGCAGCCCCAGAGTGGGAGCTACAGCAGCAGCCCTAGCTATGGTGGACAGCAGC
AAAGCTATGGACAGCAGCAAAGCTATAATCCCCCTCAGGGCTATGGAAGCAGCAACCAGTACAACAGCTG
AGATCCTCGAGCACCACCACCACCACCACTGAGATCCGGCTGCTAACAAAGCCCGAAAGGAAGCTGAGTT
GGCTGCTGCCACCGCTGAGCAATAACTAGCATAACCCCTTGGGGCCTCTAAACGGGTCTTGAGGGGTTTT
TTGCTGAAAGGAGGAACTATATCCGGATTGGCGAATGGG
[124 nt withheld, positions 950-1073]
C
[91 nt withheld, positions 1075-1165]
A
[49 nt withheld, positions 1167-1215]
CCTTTGACGTTGGAGTCCACGTTCTTT
[37 nt withheld, positions 1243-1279]
ACCCTATCTCGGTCTATTCTTTTGATTTATAAGGGATTTTGCCGATTTCGGCCTATTGGTTAAAAAATGA
GCTGATTTAACAAAAATTTAACGCGAATTTTAACAAAATATTAACGCTTACAATTTAGGTGGCACTTTTC
GGGGAAATGTGCGCGGAACCCCTATTTGTTTATTTTTCTAAATACATTCAAATATGTATCCGCTCATGAA
TTAATTCTTAGAAAAACTCATCGAGCATCAAATGAAACTGCAATTTATTCATATCAGGATTATCAATACC
ATATTTTTGAAAAAGCCGTTTCTGTAATGAAGGAGAAAACTCACCGAGGCAGTTCCATAGGATGGCAAGA
TCCTGGTATCGGTCTGCGATTCCGACTCGTCCAACATCAATACAACCTATTAATTTCCCCTCGTCAAAAA
TAAGGTTATCAAGTGAGAAATCACCATGAGTGACGACTGAATCCGGTGAGAATGGCAAAAGTTTATGCAT
TTCTTTCCAGACTTGTTCAACAGGCCAGCCATTACGCTCGTCATCAAAATCACTCGCATCAACCAAACCG
TTATTCATTCGTGATTGCGCCTGAGCGAGACGAAATACGCGATCGCTGTTAAAAGGACAATTACAAACAG
GAATCGAATGCAACCGGCGCAGGAACACTGCCAGCGCATCAACAATATTTTCACCTGAATCAGGATATTC
TTCTAATACCTGGAATGCTGTTTTCCCGGGGATCGCAGTGGTGAGTAACCATGCATCATCAGGAGTACGG
ATAAAATGCTTGATGGTCGGAAGAGGCATAAATTCCGTCAGCCAGTTTAGTCTGACCATCTCATCTGTAA
CATCATTGGCAACGCTACCTTTGCCATGTTTCAGAAACAACTCTGGCGCATCGGGCTTCCCATACAATCG
ATAGATTGTCGCACCTGATTGCCCGACATTATCGCGAGCCCATTTATACCCATATAAATCAGCATCCATG
TTGGAATTTAATCGCGGCCTAGAGCAAGACGTTTCCCGTTGAATATGGCTCATAACACCCCTTGTATTAC
TGTTTATGTAAGCAGACAGTTTTATTGTTCATGACCAAAATCCCTTAACGTGAGTTTTCGTTCCACTGAG
CGTCAGACCCCGTAGAAAAGATCAAAGGATCTTCTTGAGATCCTTTTTTTCTGCGCGTAATCTGCTGCTT
GCAAACAAAAAAACCACCGCTACCAGCGGTGGTTTGTTTGCCGGATCAAGAGCTACCAACTCTTTTTCCG
AAGGTAACTGGCTTCAGCAGAGCGCAGATACCAAATACTGTCCTTCTAGTGTAGCCGTAGTTAGGCCACC
ACTTCAAGAACTCTGTAGCACCGCCTACATACCTCGCTCTGCTAATCCTGTTACCAGTGGCTGCTGCCAG
TGGCGATAAGTCGTGTCTTACCGGGTTGGACTCAAGACGATAGTTACCGGATAAGGCGCAGCGGTCGGGC
TGAACGGGGGGTTCGTGCACACAGCCCAGCTTGGAGCGAACGACCTACACCGAACTGAGATACCTACAGC
GTGAGCTATGAGAAAGCGCCACGCTTCCCGAAGGGAGAAAGGCGGACAGGTATCCGGTAAGCGGCAGGGT
CGGAACAGGAGAGCGCACGAGGGAGCTTCCAGGGGGAAACGCCTGGTATCTTTATAGTCCTGTCGGGTTT
CGCCACCTCTGACTTGAGCGTCGATTTTTGTGATGCTCGTCAGGGGGGCGGAGCCTATGGAAAAACGCCA
GCAACGCGGCCTTTTTACGGTTCCTGGCCTTTTGCTGGCCTTTTGCTCACATGTTCTTTCCTGCGTTATC
CCCTGATTCTGTGGATAACCGTATTACCGCCTTTGAGTGAGCTGATACCGCTCGCCGCAGCCGAACGACC
GAGCGCAGCGAGTCAGTGAGCGAGGAAGCGGAAGAGCGCCTGATGCGGTATTTTCTCCTTACGCATCTGT
GCGGTATTTCACACCGCAATGGTGCACTCTCAGTACAATCTGCTCTGATGCCGCATAGTTAAGCCAGTAT
ACACTCCGCTATCGCTACGTGACTGGGTCATGGCTGCGCCCCGACACCCGCCAACACCCGCTGACGCGCC
CTGACGGGCTTGTCTGCTCCCGGCATCCGCTTACAGACAAGCTGTGACCGTCTCCGGGAGCTGCATGTGT
CAGAGGTTTTCACCGTCATCACCGAAACGCGCGAGGCAGCTGCGGTAAAGCTCATCAGCGTGGTCGTGAA
GCGATTCACAGATGTCTGCCTGTTCATCCGCGTCCAGCTCGTTGAGTTTCTCCAGAAGCGTTAATGTCTG
GCTTCTGATAAAGCGGGCCATGTTAAGGGCGGTTTTTTCCTGTTTGGTCACTGATGCCTCCGTGTAAGGG
GGATTTCTGTTCATGGGGGTAATGATACCGATGAAACGAGAGAGGATGCTCACGATACGGGTTACTGATG
ATGAACATGCCCGGTTACTGGAACGTTGTGAGGGTAAACAACTGGCGGTATGGATGCGGCGGGACCAGAG
AAAAATCACTCAGGGTCAATGCCAGCGCTTCGTTAATACAGATGTAGGTGTTCCACAGGGTAGCCAGCAG
CATCCTGCGATGCAGATCCGGAACATAATGGTGCAGGGCGCTGACTTCCGCGTTTCCAGACTTTACGAAA
CACGGAAACCGAAGACCATTCATGTTGTTGCTCAGGTCGCAGACGTTTTGCAGCAGCAGTCGCTTCACGT
TCGCTCGCGTATCGGTGATTCATTCTGCTAACCAGTAAGGCAACCCCGCCAGCCTAGCCGGGTCCTCAAC
GACAGGAGCACGATCATGCGCACCCGTGGGGCCGCCATGCCGGCGATAATGGCCTGCTTCTCGCCGAAAC
GTTTGGTGGCGGGACCAGTGACGAAGGCTTGAGCGAGGGCGTGCAAGATTCCGAATACCGCAAGCGACAG
GCCGATCATCGTCGCGCTCCAGCGAAAGCGGTCCTCGCCGAAAATGACCCAGAGCGCTGCCGGCACCTGT
CCTACGAGTTGCATGATAAAGAAGACAGTCATAAGTGCGGCGACGATAGTCATGCCCCGCGCCCACCGGA
AGGAGCTGACTGGGTTGAAGGCTCTCAAGGGCATCGGTCGAGATCCCGGTGCCTAATGAGTGAGCTAACT
TACATTAATTGCGTTGCGCTCACTGCCCGCTTTCCAGTCGGGAAACCTGTCGTGCCAGCTGCATTAATGA
ATCGGCCAACGCGCGGGGAGAGGCGGTTTGCGTATTGGGCGCCAGGGTGGTTTTTCTTTTCACCAGTGAG
ACGGGCAACAGCTGATTGCCCTTCACCGCCTGGCCCTGAGAGAGTTGCAGCAAGCGGTCCACGCTGGTTT
GCCCCAGCAGGCGAAAATCCTGTTTGATGGTGGTTAACGGCGGGATATAACATGAGCTGTCTTCGGTATC
GTCGTATCCCACTACCGAGATATCCGCACCAACGCGCAGCCCGGACTCGGTAATGGCGCGCATTGCGCCC
AGCGCCATCTGATCGTTGGCAACCAGCATCGCAGTGGGAACGATGCCCTCATTCAGCATTTGCATGGTTT
GTTGAAAACCGGACATGGCACTCCAGTCGCCTTCCCGTTCCGCTATCGGCTGAATTTGATTGCGAGTGAG
ATATTTATGCCAGCCAGCCAGACGCAGACGCGCCGAGACAGAACTTAATGGGCCCGCTAACAGCGCGATT
TGCTGGTGACCCAATGCGACCAGATGCTCCACGCCCAGTCGCGTACCGTCTTCATGGGAGAAAATAATAC
TGTTGATGGGTGTCTGGTCAGAGACATCAAGAAATAACGCCGGAACATTAGTGCAGGCAGCTTCCACAGC
AATGGCATCCTGGTCATCCAGCGGATAGTTAATGATCAGCCCACTGACGCGTTGCGCGAGAAGATTGTGC
ACCGCCGCTTTACAGGCTTCGACGCCGCTTCGTTCTACCATCGACACCACCACGCTGGCACCCAGTTGAT
CGGCGCGAGATTTAATCGCCGCGACAATTTGCGACGGCGCGTGCAGGGCCAGACTGGAGGTGGCAACGCC
AATCAGCAACGACTGTTTGCCCGCCAGTTGTTGTGCCACGCGGTTGGGAATGTAATTCAGCTCCGCCATC
GCCGCTTCCACTTTTTCCCGCGTTTTCGCAGAAACGTGGCTGGCCTGGTTCACCACGCGGGAAACGGTCT
GATAAGAGACACCGGCATACTCTGCGACATCGTATAACGTTACTGGTTTCACATTCACCACCCTGAATTG
ACTCTCTTCCGGGCGCTATCATGCCATACCGCGAAAGGTTTTGCGCCATTCGATGGTGTCCGGGATCTCG
ACGCTCTCCCTTATGCGACTCCTGCATTAGGAAGCAGCCCAGTAGTAGGTTGAGGCCGTTGAGCACCGCC
GCCGCAAGGAATGGTGCATGCAAGGAGATGGCGCCCAACAGTCCCCCGGCCACGGGGCCTGCCACCATAC
CCACGCCGAAACAAGCGCTCATG
