>Addgene plasmid #127194 | RP1B FUS 1-163 QQ4xSS #1 | depositor partial sequence | sequence record 243231 | T7 term insert sequencing
TCGAGGATCTCAGCTGTTGTACTGGTTGCTGCTTCCATAGCCCTGAGGGGGATTATAGCTTTGCTGCTGT
CCATAGCTTTGCTGCTGTCCACCATAGCTAGGGCTGCTGCTGTAGCTCCCACTCTGGGGCTGCCCATAGC
TGCTGCTCTGAGAACTGCTACCGTAACTTCCCGAGGTGCTGCTGGGAGCTGGCTGCTGGCCATAGCCAGG
ATAGGAGGAGCTGCTCCCGTAAGACGATTGGGAGCTCTGGCTACTGCCATAGCCGCCAGTCGAGCCATAT
CCCTGGGGAGTTGACTGAGTTCCATAGCCTGTGTTCTGGCTCTGGCCATAAGAAGAATAGCTGCTCTGGC
CATAGCCTGAAGTGTCCGTGGACTGGCTATAACCACTGTAACTCTGCTGTCCGTAGGGCTGACTGCTGCT
GCTGGAATAGCCCTGCCCGGGCTGGGTGGGGTAGGCCCCATAGCTTTGGGTTGCTTGTTGGGTATAATCG
TTTGAGGCCATACCTTGAAAATAAAGATTTTCGTGATGATGATGATGATGAATTTTATCAGAGCCCATGG
TATATCTCCTTCTTAAAGTTAAACAAAATTATTTCTAGAGGGGAATTGTTATCCGCTCACAATTCCCCTA
TAGTGAGTCGTATTAATTTCGCGGGATCGAGATCTCGATCCTCTACGCCGGACGCATCGTGGCCGGCATC
ACCGGCGCC
